Addgene plasmid #49665: pVRa14_1324
Depositing lab: Christopher Voigt. Depositing organization: University of California, San Francisco (UCSF). Publication: Design of orthogonal genetic switches based on a crosstalk map of sigmas, anti-sigmas, and promoters. Rhodius VA, Segall-Shapiro TH, Sharon BD, Ghodasara A, Orlova E, Tabakh H, Burkhardt DH, Clancy K, Peterson TC, Gross CA, Voigt CA. Mol Syst Biol. 2013 Oct 29;9:702. doi: 10.1038/msb.2013.58. PubMed 24169405.
Backbone
  Vector backbone: pVRa
  Vector type: Bacterial Expression, Synthetic Biology
Growth in bacteria
  Bacterial resistance: Ampicillin, 100 μg/mL
  Growth temperature: 37°C
  Growth strain: DH10B
  Copy number: Low Copy
Gene/Insert
  Gene/Insert name: ECF14_1324
  Species: Streptomyces coelicolor A3(2)
  Mutation: Codon optimized for E.coli
  Promoter: pT7-lacO
  Tag / fusion protein: His6-PreScission (N terminal on backbone)
  Cloning method: Restriction Enzyme; 5′ cloning site NdeI (not destroyed); 3′ cloning site HindIII (not destroyed)
  Sequencing primers: 5′ CGATATAGGCGCCAGCAAC; 3′ CAGCAGCCAACTCAGCTTC
Terms and licenses: Academic/Nonprofit Terms; Industry Terms: Not Available to Industry
How to cite: pVRa14_1324 was a gift from Christopher Voigt (Addgene plasmid # 49665 ; http://n2t.net/addgene:49665 ; RRID:Addgene_49665)
