[The description below was written by a language model from this plasmid's Addgene catalogue record and pLannotate feature annotations shown in this document.]
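Description:
pVRa14_1324 is a bacterial expression plasmid from a synthetic-biology collection of extracytoplasmic function (ECF) sigma factors. It is built on the pVRa backbone, whose annotated layout resembles a pET-style vector. It carries ECF14_1324, an ECF sigma factor from Streptomyces coelicolor A3(2) that was codon optimized for E. coli and cloned between NdeI and HindIII sites that both remain intact. The automated annotation labels this open reading frame as a fragment resembling mycobacterial SigE. That label reflects homology among ECF sigma factors, not the actual source of the gene.

Expression is driven by a T7 promoter followed directly by a lac operator and the strong phage T7 gene 10 ribosome binding site, with a T7 terminator downstream. Transcription therefore depends on T7 RNA polymerase supplied by the host. It is held off by the lac repressor, encoded by the plasmid's own lacI cassette, until an inducer such as IPTG is added. The backbone supplies an N-terminal His6 tag with a PreScission protease site for affinity purification and tag removal; the short "capTEV" fragment upstream of the insert probably corresponds to this His stretch. Further His and T7 gene 10-derived tag fragments lie downstream of the insert and appear to be vector remnants; the record does not say whether they are translated.

The plasmid replicates from a ColE1/pMB1-type origin alongside rop and the bom region, which fits its listing as low copy. Selection is by ampicillin resistance (bla). An f1 origin and nonfunctional tetracycline-resistance fragments are also present. The associated work mapped crosstalk among sigma factors, anti-sigma factors and their promoters to design orthogonal genetic switches. Within it, this construct provides inducible expression of one sigma factor.
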