Features (pLannotate 1.2.2; 20 found; start..end, strand, type, name):
     31..612     +  CDS            sigE (fragment): SIGE_MYCS2 - Experimental evidence at protein level: Swiss-Prot protein existence level 1. Sigma factors are initiation factors that promote the attachment of RNA polymerase to specific initiation sites and are then released. Extracytoplasmic function (ECF) sigma factors are held in an inactive form by an anti-sigma factor until released (By similarity). From Mycolicibacterium smegmatis (strain ATCC 700084 / mc(2)155) (Mycobacterium smegmatis).
    700..717     +  CDS            9xHis (fragment): 9xHis affinity tag
    727..776     +  CDS            SET1 (fragment): solubility-enhancement tag derived from T7 phage gene 10B
    784..831     +  terminator     T7 terminator: transcription terminator for bacteriophage T7 RNA polymerase
    868..1323    +  rep_origin     f1 ori (sequence partly withheld): f1 bacteriophage origin of replication; arrow indicates direction of (+) strand synthesis
   1350..1454    +  promoter       AmpR promoter: bla
   1455..2315    +  CDS            AmpR: β-lactamase; bla; confers resistance to ampicillin, carbenicillin, and related antibiotics
   2486..3074    +  rep_origin     ori: high-copy-number ColE1/pMB1/pBR322/pUC origin of replication
   3260..3402    -  misc_feature   bom: basis of mobility region from pBR322
   3504..3695    -  CDS            rop: Rop protein, which maintains plasmids at low copy number; rop
   3712..4092    +  CDS            YPB1_ECOLX: Protein predicted: Swiss-Prot protein existence level 4. From Escherichia coli.
   4164..4455    -  CDS            TcR (fragment): tetracycline efflux protein; tet; confers resistance to tetracycline
   4470..4491    -  protein_bind   CAP binding site: CAP binding activates transcription in the presence of cAMP. E. coli catabolite activator protein
   4504..5586    -  CDS            lacI: lac repressor; lacI; The lac repressor binds to the lac operator to inhibit transcription in E. coli. This inhibition can be relieved by adding lactose or isopropyl-β-D-thiogalactopyranoside (IPTG).
   5587..5664    -  promoter       lacI promoter: lacI
   5672..5951    -  CDS            TcR (fragment): tetracycline efflux protein; tet; confers resistance to tetracycline
   5973..5991    +  promoter       T7 promoter: promoter for bacteriophage T7 RNA polymerase
   5992..6016    +  protein_bind   lac operator: The lac repressor binds to the lac operator to inhibit transcription in E. coli. This inhibition can be relieved by adding lactose or isopropyl-β-D-thiogalactopyranoside (IPTG). lac repressor encoded by lacI
   6031..6053    +  RBS            RBS: efficient ribosome binding site from bacteriophage T7 gene 10 (Olins and Rangwala, 1989)
   6072..6088    +  CDS            capTEV™ (fragment): composite tag for in vivo biotinylation, TEV protease cleavage, and 6xHis tagging
>Addgene plasmid #49665 | pVRa14_1324 | depositor full sequence | sequence record 74438 | pVRa14_1324 sequence 6125 bps
ATGAATGATACCGCAGCAGATCATAGCCATGCAGATGGTCCGACCACCGGTCATGCACATACCGCAACCT
TTAGCAGTGATGCCGATGGTCAGGCATGGACCCCTCCGACCTGGGAAGAAATTGTTAGCACCCATAGCGG
TCGTGTTTATCGTCTGGCATATCGTCTGACCGGTAATCAGCATGATGCAGAAGATCTGACCCAAGAAGTT
TTTGTTCGCGTTTTTCGTAGCCTGAGCACCTATACACCGGGTACATTTGAAGGTTGGCTGCATCGTATTA
CCACCAACCTGTTTCTGGATATGGTTCGTCGTAAACAGCGTATTCGTTTTGATGCACTGGGTGATGATGC
AGCAGAACGTCTGCCGAGCCGTGAACCGACTCCGCAGCAGCTGTTTCATGATGCACATTTTGATGCGGAT
GTTCAGCAGGCACTGGATACCCTGGCACCGGAATTTCGTGCAGCAGTTGTTCTGTGTGATATTGAAGGTC
TGTCCTATGAAGAAATCGCAGCAACCCTGGGTGTTAAACTGGGCACCGTTCGTAGCCGTATTCATCGTGG
TCGTAGCCAGCTGCGTAAAGCACTGGCACATCGTAGCCCGAAAGCACGTGCAGATCGTCGTAGTCTGGCA
GCCGGTGTTCCGGCTCTGGGTGGTGGTGGTACAAGCGCATAAGGATCCAAGCTTGCGGCCGCACTCGAGC
ACCACCACCACCACCACTGAGATCCGGCTGCTAACAAAGCCCGAAAGGAAGCTGAGTTGGCTGCTGCCAC
CGCTGAGCAATAACTAGCATAACCCCTTGGGGCCTCTAAACGGGTCTTGAGGGGTTTTTTGCTGAAAGGA
GGAACTATATCCGGATTGGCGAATGGG
[124 nt withheld, positions 868-991]
C
[91 nt withheld, positions 993-1083]
A
[49 nt withheld, positions 1085-1133]
CCTTTGACGTTGGAGTCCACGTTCTTT
[37 nt withheld, positions 1161-1197]
ACCCTATCTCGGTCTATTCTTTTGATTTATAAGGGATTTTGCCGATTTCGGCCTATTGGTTAAAAAATGA
GCTGATTTAACAAAAATTTAACGCGAATTTTAACAAAATATTAACGTTTACAATTTCAGGTGGCACTTTT
CGGGGAAATGTGCGCGGAACCCCTATTTGTTTATTTTTCTAAATACATTCAAATATGTATCCGCTCATGA
GACAATAACCCTGATAAATGCTTCAATAATATTGAAAAAGGAAGAGTATGAGTATTCAACATTTCCGTGT
CGCCCTTATTCCCTTTTTTGCGGCATTTTGCCTTCCTGTTTTTGCTCACCCAGAAACGCTGGTGAAAGTA
AAAGATGCTGAAGATCAGTTGGGTGCACGAGTGGGTTACATCGAACTGGATCTCAACAGCGGTAAGATCC
TTGAGAGTTTTCGCCCCGAAGAACGTTTTCCAATGATGAGCACTTTTAAAGTTCTGCTATGTGGCGCGGT
ATTATCCCGTATTGACGCCGGGCAAGAGCAACTCGGTCGCCGCATACACTATTCTCAGAATGACTTGGTT
GAGTACTCACCAGTCACAGAAAAGCATCTTACGGATGGCATGACAGTAAGAGAATTATGCAGTGCTGCCA
TAACCATGAGTGATAACACTGCGGCCAACTTACTTCTGACAACGATCGGAGGACCGAAGGAGCTAACCGC
TTTTTTGCACAACATGGGGGATCATGTAACTCGCCTTGATCGTTGGGAACCGGAGCTGAATGAAGCCATA
CCAAACGACGAGCGTGACACCACGATGCCTGCAGCAATGGCAACAACGTTGCGCAAACTATTAACTGGCG
AACTACTTACTCTAGCTTCCCGGCAACAATTAATAGACTGGATGGAGGCGGATAAAGTTGCAGGACCACT
TCTGCGCTCGGCCCTTCCGGCTGGCTGGTTTATTGCTGATAAATCTGGAGCCGGTGAGCGTGGGTCTCGC
GGTATCATTGCAGCACTGGGGCCAGATGGTAAGCCCTCCCGTATCGTAGTTATCTACACGACGGGGAGTC
AGGCAACTATGGATGAACGAAATAGACAGATCGCTGAGATAGGTGCCTCACTGATTAAGCATTGGTAACT
GTCAGACCAAGTTTACTCATATATACTTTAGATTGATTTAAAACTTCATTTTTAATTTAAAAGGATCTAG
GTGAAGATCCTTTTTGATAATCTCATGACCAAAATCCCTTAACGTGAGTTTTCGTTCCACTGAGCGTCAG
ACCCCGTAGAAAAGATCAAAGGATCTTCTTGAGATCCTTTTTTTCTGCGCGTAATCTGCTGCTTGCAAAC
AAAAAAACCACCGCTACCAGCGGTGGTTTGTTTGCCGGATCAAGAGCTACCAACTCTTTTTCCGAAGGTA
ACTGGCTTCAGCAGAGCGCAGATACCAAATACTGTCCTTCTAGTGTAGCCGTAGTTAGGCCACCACTTCA
AGAACTCTGTAGCACCGCCTACATACCTCGCTCTGCTAATCCTGTTACCAGTGGCTGCTGCCAGTGGCGA
TAAGTCGTGTCTTACCGGGTTGGACTCAAGACGATAGTTACCGGATAAGGCGCAGCGGTCGGGCTGAACG
GGGGGTTCGTGCACACAGCCCAGCTTGGAGCGAACGACCTACACCGAACTGAGATACCTACAGCGTGAGC
TATGAGAAAGCGCCACGCTTCCCGAAGGGAGAAAGGCGGACAGGTATCCGGTAAGCGGCAGGGTCGGAAC
AGGAGAGCGCACGAGGGAGCTTCCAGGGGGAAACGCCTGGTATCTTTATAGTCCTGTCGGGTTTCGCCAC
CTCTGACTTGAGCGTCGATTTTTGTGATGCTCGTCAGGGGGGCGGAGCCTATGGAAAAACGCCAGCAACG
CGGCCTTTTTACGGTTCCTGGCCTTTTGCTGGCCTTTTGCTCACATGTTCTTTCCTGCGTTATCCCCTGA
TTCTGTGGATAACCGTATTACCGCCTTTGAGTGAGCTGATACCGCTCGCCGCAGCCGAACGACCGAGCGC
AGCGAGTCAGTGAGCGAGGAAGCGGAAGAGCGCCTGATGCGGTATTTTCTCCTTACGCATCTGTGCGGTA
TTTCACACCGCATATATGGTGCACTCTCAGTACAATCTGCTCTGATGCCGCATAGTTAAGCCAGTATACA
CTCCGCTATCGCTACGTGACTGGGTCATGGCTGCGCCCCGACACCCGCCAACACCCGCTGACGCGCCCTG
ACGGGCTTGTCTGCTCCCGGCATCCGCTTACAGACAAGCTGTGACCGTCTCCGGGAGCTGCATGTGTCAG
AGGTTTTCACCGTCATCACCGAAACGCGCGAGGCAGCTGCGGTAAAGCTCATCAGCGTGGTCGTGAAGCG
ATTCACAGATGTCTGCCTGTTCATCCGCGTCCAGCTCGTTGAGTTTCTCCAGAAGCGTTAATGTCTGGCT
TCTGATAAAGCGGGCCATGTTAAGGGCGGTTTTTTCCTGTTTGGTCACTGATGCCTCCGTGTAAGGGGGA
TTTCTGTTCATGGGGGTAATGATACCGATGAAACGAGAGAGGATGCTCACGATACGGGTTACTGATGATG
AACATGCCCGGTTACTGGAACGTTGTGAGGGTAAACAACTGGCGGTATGGATGCGGCGGGACCAGAGAAA
AATCACTCAGGGTCAATGCCAGCGCTTCGTTAATACAGATGTAGGTGTTCCACAGGGTAGCCAGCAGCAT
CCTGCGATGCAGATCCGGAACATAATGGTGCAGGGCGCTGACTTCCGCGTTTCCAGACTTTACGAAACAC
GGAAACCGAAGACCATTCATGTTGTTGCTCAGGTCGCAGACGTTTTGCAGCAGCAGTCGCTTCACGTTCG
CTCGCGTATCGGTGATTCATTCTGCTAACCAGTAAGGCAACCCCGCCAGCCTAGCCGGGTCCTCAACGAC
AGGAGCACGATCATGCGCACCCGTGGGGCCGCCATGCCGGCGATAATGGCCTGCTTCTCGCCGAAACGTT
TGGTGGCGGGACCAGTGACGAAGGCTTGAGCGAGGGCGTGCAAGATTCCGAATACCGCAAGCGACAGGCC
GATCATCGTCGCGCTCCAGCGAAAGCGGTCCTCGCCGAAAATGACCCAGAGCGCTGCCGGCACCTGTCCT
ACGAGTTGCATGATAAAGAAGACAGTCATAAGTGCGGCGACGATAGTCATGCCCCGCGCCCACCGGAAGG
AGCTGACTGGGTTGAAGGCTCTCAAGGGCATCGGTCGAGATCCCGGTGCCTAATGAGTGAGCTAACTTAC
ATTAATTGCGTTGCGCTCACTGCCCGCTTTCCAGTCGGGAAACCTGTCGTGCCAGCTGCATTAATGAATC
GGCCAACGCGCGGGGAGAGGCGGTTTGCGTATTGGGCGCCAGGGTGGTTTTTCTTTTCACCAGTGAGACG
GGCAACAGCTGATTGCCCTTCACCGCCTGGCCCTGAGAGAGTTGCAGCAAGCGGTCCACGCTGGTTTGCC
CCAGCAGGCGAAAATCCTGTTTGATGGTGGTTAACGGCGGGATATAACATGAGCTGTCTTCGGTATCGTC
GTATCCCACTACCGAGATATCCGCACCAACGCGCAGCCCGGACTCGGTAATGGCGCGCATTGCGCCCAGC
GCCATCTGATCGTTGGCAACCAGCATCGCAGTGGGAACGATGCCCTCATTCAGCATTTGCATGGTTTGTT
GAAAACCGGACATGGCACTCCAGTCGCCTTCCCGTTCCGCTATCGGCTGAATTTGATTGCGAGTGAGATA
TTTATGCCAGCCAGCCAGACGCAGACGCGCCGAGACAGAACTTAATGGGCCCGCTAACAGCGCGATTTGC
TGGTGACCCAATGCGACCAGATGCTCCACGCCCAGTCGCGTACCGTCTTCATGGGAGAAAATAATACTGT
TGATGGGTGTCTGGTCAGAGACATCAAGAAATAACGCCGGAACATTAGTGCAGGCAGCTTCCACAGCAAT
GGCATCCTGGTCATCCAGCGGATAGTTAATGATCAGCCCACTGACGCGTTGCGCGAGAAGATTGTGCACC
GCCGCTTTACAGGCTTCGACGCCGCTTCGTTCTACCATCGACACCACCACGCTGGCACCCAGTTGATCGG
CGCGAGATTTAATCGCCGCGACAATTTGCGACGGCGCGTGCAGGGCCAGACTGGAGGTGGCAACGCCAAT
CAGCAACGACTGTTTGCCCGCCAGTTGTTGTGCCACGCGGTTGGGAATGTAATTCAGCTCCGCCATCGCC
GCTTCCACTTTTTCCCGCGTTTTCGCAGAAACGTGGCTGGCCTGGTTCACCACGCGGGAAACGGTCTGAT
AAGAGACACCGGCATACTCTGCGACATCGTATAACGTTACTGGTTTCACATTCACCACCCTGAATTGACT
CTCTTCCGGGCGCTATCATGCCATACCGCGAAAGGTTTTGCGCCATTCGATGGTGTCCGGGATCTCGACG
CTCTCCCTTATGCGACTCCTGCATTAGGAAGCAGCCCAGTAGTAGGTTGAGGCCGTTGAGCACCGCCGCC
GCAAGGAATGGTGCATGCAAGGAGATGGCGCCCAACAGTCCCCCGGCCACGGGGCCTGCCACCATACCCA
CGCCGAAACAAGCGCTCATGAGCCCGAAGTGGCGAGCCCGATCTTCCCCATCGGTGATGTCGGCGATATA
GGCGCCAGCAACCGCACCTGTGGCGCCGGTGATGCCGGCCACGATGCGTCCGGCGTAGAGGATCGAGATC
TCGATCCCGCGAAATTAATACGACTCACTATAGGGGAATTGTGAGCGGATAACAATTCCCCTCTAGAAAT
AATTTTGTTTAACTTTAAGAAGGAGATATACCATGGGCAGCAGCCATCATCATCATCATCACAGCAGCGG
CCTGGAAGTTCTGTTCCAGGGGCCCCAT
