>Addgene plasmid #49665 | pVRa14_1324 | depositor partial sequence | sequence record 74008 | ECF gene
ATGAATGATACCGCAGCAGATCATAGCCATGCAGATGGTCCGACCACCGGTCATGCACATACCGCAACCT
TTAGCAGTGATGCCGATGGTCAGGCATGGACCCCTCCGACCTGGGAAGAAATTGTTAGCACCCATAGCGG
TCGTGTTTATCGTCTGGCATATCGTCTGACCGGTAATCAGCATGATGCAGAAGATCTGACCCAAGAAGTT
TTTGTTCGCGTTTTTCGTAGCCTGAGCACCTATACACCGGGTACATTTGAAGGTTGGCTGCATCGTATTA
CCACCAACCTGTTTCTGGATATGGTTCGTCGTAAACAGCGTATTCGTTTTGATGCACTGGGTGATGATGC
AGCAGAACGTCTGCCGAGCCGTGAACCGACTCCGCAGCAGCTGTTTCATGATGCACATTTTGATGCGGAT
GTTCAGCAGGCACTGGATACCCTGGCACCGGAATTTCGTGCAGCAGTTGTTCTGTGTGATATTGAAGGTC
TGTCCTATGAAGAAATCGCAGCAACCCTGGGTGTTAAACTGGGCACCGTTCGTAGCCGTATTCATCGTGG
TCGTAGCCAGCTGCGTAAAGCACTGGCACATCGTAGCCCGAAAGCACGTGCAGATCGTCGTAGTCTGGCA
GCCGGTGTTCCGGCTCTGGGTGGTGGTGGTACAAGCGCATAA
