>Addgene plasmid #49665 | pVRa14_1324 | depositor partial sequence | sequence record 74009 | pVRa backbone
GGATCCAAGCTTGCGGCCGCACTCGAGCACCACCACCACCACCACTGAGATCCGGCTGCTAACAAAGCCC
GAAAGGAAGCTGAGTTGGCTGCTGCCACCGCTGAGCAATAACTAGCATAACCCCTTGGGGCCTCTAAACG
GGTCTTGAGGGGTTTTTTGCTGAAAGGAGGAACTATATCCGGATTGGCGAATGGG
[124 nt withheld, positions 196-319]
C
[91 nt withheld, positions 321-411]
A
[49 nt withheld, positions 413-461]
CCTTTGACGTTGGAGTCCACGTTCTTT
[37 nt withheld, positions 489-525]
ACCCTATCTCGGTCTATTCTTTTGATTTATAAGGGATTTTGCCGATTTCGGCCTATTGGTTAAAAAATGA
GCTGATTTAACAAAAATTTAACGCGAATTTTAACAAAATATTAACGTTTACAATTTCAGGTGGCACTTTT
CGGGGAAATGTGCGCGGAACCCCTATTTGTTTATTTTTCTAAATACATTCAAATATGTATCCGCTCATGA
GACAATAACCCTGATAAATGCTTCAATAATATTGAAAAAGGAAGAGTATGAGTATTCAACATTTCCGTGT
CGCCCTTATTCCCTTTTTTGCGGCATTTTGCCTTCCTGTTTTTGCTCACCCAGAAACGCTGGTGAAAGTA
AAAGATGCTGAAGATCAGTTGGGTGCACGAGTGGGTTACATCGAACTGGATCTCAACAGCGGTAAGATCC
TTGAGAGTTTTCGCCCCGAAGAACGTTTTCCAATGATGAGCACTTTTAAAGTTCTGCTATGTGGCGCGGT
ATTATCCCGTATTGACGCCGGGCAAGAGCAACTCGGTCGCCGCATACACTATTCTCAGAATGACTTGGTT
GAGTACTCACCAGTCACAGAAAAGCATCTTACGGATGGCATGACAGTAAGAGAATTATGCAGTGCTGCCA
TAACCATGAGTGATAACACTGCGGCCAACTTACTTCTGACAACGATCGGAGGACCGAAGGAGCTAACCGC
TTTTTTGCACAACATGGGGGATCATGTAACTCGCCTTGATCGTTGGGAACCGGAGCTGAATGAAGCCATA
CCAAACGACGAGCGTGACACCACGATGCCTGCAGCAATGGCAACAACGTTGCGCAAACTATTAACTGGCG
AACTACTTACTCTAGCTTCCCGGCAACAATTAATAGACTGGATGGAGGCGGATAAAGTTGCAGGACCACT
TCTGCGCTCGGCCCTTCCGGCTGGCTGGTTTATTGCTGATAAATCTGGAGCCGGTGAGCGTGGGTCTCGC
GGTATCATTGCAGCACTGGGGCCAGATGGTAAGCCCTCCCGTATCGTAGTTATCTACACGACGGGGAGTC
AGGCAACTATGGATGAACGAAATAGACAGATCGCTGAGATAGGTGCCTCACTGATTAAGCATTGGTAACT
GTCAGACCAAGTTTACTCATATATACTTTAGATTGATTTAAAACTTCATTTTTAATTTAAAAGGATCTAG
GTGAAGATCCTTTTTGATAATCTCATGACCAAAATCCCTTAACGTGAGTTTTCGTTCCACTGAGCGTCAG
ACCCCGTAGAAAAGATCAAAGGATCTTCTTGAGATCCTTTTTTTCTGCGCGTAATCTGCTGCTTGCAAAC
AAAAAAACCACCGCTACCAGCGGTGGTTTGTTTGCCGGATCAAGAGCTACCAACTCTTTTTCCGAAGGTA
ACTGGCTTCAGCAGAGCGCAGATACCAAATACTGTCCTTCTAGTGTAGCCGTAGTTAGGCCACCACTTCA
AGAACTCTGTAGCACCGCCTACATACCTCGCTCTGCTAATCCTGTTACCAGTGGCTGCTGCCAGTGGCGA
TAAGTCGTGTCTTACCGGGTTGGACTCAAGACGATAGTTACCGGATAAGGCGCAGCGGTCGGGCTGAACG
GGGGGTTCGTGCACACAGCCCAGCTTGGAGCGAACGACCTACACCGAACTGAGATACCTACAGCGTGAGC
TATGAGAAAGCGCCACGCTTCCCGAAGGGAGAAAGGCGGACAGGTATCCGGTAAGCGGCAGGGTCGGAAC
AGGAGAGCGCACGAGGGAGCTTCCAGGGGGAAACGCCTGGTATCTTTATAGTCCTGTCGGGTTTCGCCAC
CTCTGACTTGAGCGTCGATTTTTGTGATGCTCGTCAGGGGGGCGGAGCCTATGGAAAAACGCCAGCAACG
CGGCCTTTTTACGGTTCCTGGCCTTTTGCTGGCCTTTTGCTCACATGTTCTTTCCTGCGTTATCCCCTGA
TTCTGTGGATAACCGTATTACCGCCTTTGAGTGAGCTGATACCGCTCGCCGCAGCCGAACGACCGAGCGC
AGCGAGTCAGTGAGCGAGGAAGCGGAAGAGCGCCTGATGCGGTATTTTCTCCTTACGCATCTGTGCGGTA
TTTCACACCGCATATATGGTGCACTCTCAGTACAATCTGCTCTGATGCCGCATAGTTAAGCCAGTATACA
CTCCGCTATCGCTACGTGACTGGGTCATGGCTGCGCCCCGACACCCGCCAACACCCGCTGACGCGCCCTG
ACGGGCTTGTCTGCTCCCGGCATCCGCTTACAGACAAGCTGTGACCGTCTCCGGGAGCTGCATGTGTCAG
AGGTTTTCACCGTCATCACCGAAACGCGCGAGGCAGCTGCGGTAAAGCTCATCAGCGTGGTCGTGAAGCG
ATTCACAGATGTCTGCCTGTTCATCCGCGTCCAGCTCGTTGAGTTTCTCCAGAAGCGTTAATGTCTGGCT
TCTGATAAAGCGGGCCATGTTAAGGGCGGTTTTTTCCTGTTTGGTCACTGATGCCTCCGTGTAAGGGGGA
TTTCTGTTCATGGGGGTAATGATACCGATGAAACGAGAGAGGATGCTCACGATACGGGTTACTGATGATG
AACATGCCCGGTTACTGGAACGTTGTGAGGGTAAACAACTGGCGGTATGGATGCGGCGGGACCAGAGAAA
AATCACTCAGGGTCAATGCCAGCGCTTCGTTAATACAGATGTAGGTGTTCCACAGGGTAGCCAGCAGCAT
CCTGCGATGCAGATCCGGAACATAATGGTGCAGGGCGCTGACTTCCGCGTTTCCAGACTTTACGAAACAC
GGAAACCGAAGACCATTCATGTTGTTGCTCAGGTCGCAGACGTTTTGCAGCAGCAGTCGCTTCACGTTCG
CTCGCGTATCGGTGATTCATTCTGCTAACCAGTAAGGCAACCCCGCCAGCCTAGCCGGGTCCTCAACGAC
AGGAGCACGATCATGCGCACCCGTGGGGCCGCCATGCCGGCGATAATGGCCTGCTTCTCGCCGAAACGTT
TGGTGGCGGGACCAGTGACGAAGGCTTGAGCGAGGGCGTGCAAGATTCCGAATACCGCAAGCGACAGGCC
GATCATCGTCGCGCTCCAGCGAAAGCGGTCCTCGCCGAAAATGACCCAGAGCGCTGCCGGCACCTGTCCT
ACGAGTTGCATGATAAAGAAGACAGTCATAAGTGCGGCGACGATAGTCATGCCCCGCGCCCACCGGAAGG
AGCTGACTGGGTTGAAGGCTCTCAAGGGCATCGGTCGAGATCCCGGTGCCTAATGAGTGAGCTAACTTAC
ATTAATTGCGTTGCGCTCACTGCCCGCTTTCCAGTCGGGAAACCTGTCGTGCCAGCTGCATTAATGAATC
GGCCAACGCGCGGGGAGAGGCGGTTTGCGTATTGGGCGCCAGGGTGGTTTTTCTTTTCACCAGTGAGACG
GGCAACAGCTGATTGCCCTTCACCGCCTGGCCCTGAGAGAGTTGCAGCAAGCGGTCCACGCTGGTTTGCC
CCAGCAGGCGAAAATCCTGTTTGATGGTGGTTAACGGCGGGATATAACATGAGCTGTCTTCGGTATCGTC
GTATCCCACTACCGAGATATCCGCACCAACGCGCAGCCCGGACTCGGTAATGGCGCGCATTGCGCCCAGC
GCCATCTGATCGTTGGCAACCAGCATCGCAGTGGGAACGATGCCCTCATTCAGCATTTGCATGGTTTGTT
GAAAACCGGACATGGCACTCCAGTCGCCTTCCCGTTCCGCTATCGGCTGAATTTGATTGCGAGTGAGATA
TTTATGCCAGCCAGCCAGACGCAGACGCGCCGAGACAGAACTTAATGGGCCCGCTAACAGCGCGATTTGC
TGGTGACCCAATGCGACCAGATGCTCCACGCCCAGTCGCGTACCGTCTTCATGGGAGAAAATAATACTGT
TGATGGGTGTCTGGTCAGAGACATCAAGAAATAACGCCGGAACATTAGTGCAGGCAGCTTCCACAGCAAT
GGCATCCTGGTCATCCAGCGGATAGTTAATGATCAGCCCACTGACGCGTTGCGCGAGAAGATTGTGCACC
GCCGCTTTACAGGCTTCGACGCCGCTTCGTTCTACCATCGACACCACCACGCTGGCACCCAGTTGATCGG
CGCGAGATTTAATCGCCGCGACAATTTGCGACGGCGCGTGCAGGGCCAGACTGGAGGTGGCAACGCCAAT
CAGCAACGACTGTTTGCCCGCCAGTTGTTGTGCCACGCGGTTGGGAATGTAATTCAGCTCCGCCATCGCC
GCTTCCACTTTTTCCCGCGTTTTCGCAGAAACGTGGCTGGCCTGGTTCACCACGCGGGAAACGGTCTGAT
AAGAGACACCGGCATACTCTGCGACATCGTATAACGTTACTGGTTTCACATTCACCACCCTGAATTGACT
CTCTTCCGGGCGCTATCATGCCATACCGCGAAAGGTTTTGCGCCATTCGATGGTGTCCGGGATCTCGACG
CTCTCCCTTATGCGACTCCTGCATTAGGAAGCAGCCCAGTAGTAGGTTGAGGCCGTTGAGCACCGCCGCC
GCAAGGAATGGTGCATGCAAGGAGATGGCGCCCAACAGTCCCCCGGCCACGGGGCCTGCCACCATACCCA
CGCCGAAACAAGCGCTCATGAGCCCGAAGTGGCGAGCCCGATCTTCCCCATCGGTGATGTCGGCGATATA
GGCGCCAGCAACCGCACCTGTGGCGCCGGTGATGCCGGCCACGATGCGTCCGGCGTAGAGGATCGAGATC
TCGATCCCGCGAAATTAATACGACTCACTATAGGGGAATTGTGAGCGGATAACAATTCCCCTCTAGAAAT
AATTTTGTTTAACTTTAAGAAGGAGATATACCATGGGCAGCAGCCATCATCATCATCATCACAGCAGCGG
CCTGGAAGTTCTGTTCCAGGGGCCCCAT
