>Addgene plasmid #49665 | pVRa14_1324 | addgene partial sequence | sequence record 77137 | pBRrevBam 5'-GGTGATGTCGGCGATATAGG-3'
CGGTGATGCCGGCCACGATGCGTCCGGCGTAGAGGATCGAGATCTCGATCCCGCGAAATTAATACGACTC
ACTATAGGGGAATTGTGAGCGGATAACAATTCCCCTCTAGAAATAATTTTGTTTAACTTTAAGAAGGAGA
TATACCATGGGCAGCAGCCATCATCATCATCATCACAGCAGCGGCCTGGAAGTTCTGTTCCAGGGGCCCC
ATATGAATGATACCGCAGCAGATCATAGCCATGCAGATGGTCCGACCACCGGTCATGCACATACCGCAAC
CTTTAGCAGTGATGCCGATGGTCAGGCATGGACCCCTCCGACCTGGGAAGAAATTGTTAGCACCCATAGC
GGTCGTGTTTATCGTCTGGCATATCGTCTGACCGGTAATCAGCATGATGCAGAAGATCTGACCCAAGAAG
TTTTTGTTCGCGTTTTTCGTAGCCTGAGCACCTATACACCGGGTACATTTGAAGGTTGGCTGCATCGTAT
TACCACCAACCTGTTTCTGGATATGGTTCGTCGTAAACAGCGTATTCGTTTTGATGCACTGGGTGATGAT
GCAGCAGAACGTCTGCCGAGCCGTGAACCGACTCCGCAGCAGCTGTTTCATGATGCACATTTTGATGCGG
ATGTTCAGCAGGCACTGGATACCCTGGCACCGGAATTTCGTGCAGCAGTTGTTCTGTGTGATATTGAAGG
TCTGTCCTATGAAGAAATCGCAGCAACCCTGGGTGTTAAACTGGGCACCGTTCGTAGCCGTATTCATCGT
GGTCGTAGCCAGCTGCGTAAAGCACTGGCACATCGTAGCCCGAAAGCACGTGCAGATCGTCGTAGTCTGG
CAGCCGGTG
